Addgene plasmid #204554: pIRESpuroN3xFLAG-UFSP2 C302A
Purpose: Expresses 3xFLAG-tagged UFSP2 C302A in mammalian cells
Depositing lab: Masaaki Komatsu. Depositing organization: Juntendo University. Publication: The UFM1 system regulates ER-phagy through the ufmylation of CYB5R3. Ishimura R, El-Gowily AH, Noshiro D, Komatsu-Hirota S, Ono Y, Shindo M, Hatta T, Abe M, Uemura T, Lee-Okada HC, Mohamed TM, Yokomizo T, Ueno T, Sakimura K, Natsume T, Sorimachi H, Inada T, Waguri S, Noda NN, Komatsu M. Nat Commun. 2022 Dec 21;13(1):7857. doi: 10.1038/s41467-022-35501-0. PubMed 36543799.
Backbone
  Vector backbone: pIRESpuro3
  Vector type: Mammalian Expression
Growth in bacteria
  Bacterial resistance: Ampicillin, 100 μg/mL
  Growth temperature: 37°C
  Growth strain: DH5alpha
  Copy number: High Copy
Gene/Insert
  Gene/Insert name: UFSP2
  Species: H. sapiens (human)
  Mutation: C302A
  Entrez Gene: UFSP2 (a.k.a. BHD, C4orf20, SEMDDR)
  Cloning method: Restriction Enzyme; 5′ cloning site Unknown (unknown if destroyed); 3′ cloning site Unknown (unknown if destroyed)
Terms and licenses: Academic/Nonprofit Terms; Industry Terms: Not Available to Industry
How to cite: pIRESpuroN3xFLAG-UFSP2 C302A was a gift from Masaaki Komatsu (Addgene plasmid # 204554 ; http://n2t.net/addgene:204554 ; RRID:Addgene_204554)
