[The description below was written by a language model from this plasmid's Addgene catalogue record and pLannotate feature annotations shown in this document.]
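Description:
pIRESpuroN3xFLAG-UFSP2 C302A is a mammalian expression plasmid built on the pIRESpuro3 backbone that produces human UFSP2 carrying the C302A substitution with an N-terminal 3xFLAG tag. It is propagated in E. coli as a high-copy plasmid through a ColE1/pUC-type origin and selected with ampicillin via the β-lactamase gene and its native promoter. The full sequenced record is about 6.6 kb.

Expression is driven by the human cytomegalovirus immediate-early enhancer and promoter, with a T7 promoter lying just downstream. The 3xFLAG coding sequence, which includes an enterokinase cleavage site, sits directly upstream of the UFSP2 open reading frame. Downstream of the insert come a chimeric intron, an EMCV internal ribosome entry site and the puromycin N-acetyltransferase gene, followed by an SV40 polyadenylation signal. Because UFSP2 and the puromycin marker are encoded on a single bicistronic transcript, puromycin selection enriches for cells that also express the tagged protein, which suits the generation of stable pools or lines as well as transient transfection. Several short annotated fragments (a truncated HIV-1 LTR match, lacI, lac promoter/operator, bom, SV40 large T and dmpM pieces) appear to be backbone remnants or partial sequence matches rather than functional elements.

UFSP2 is a UFM1-specific cysteine protease, and replacing a cysteine with alanine is the usual way to make a catalytically inactive form, although the record itself does not state the functional consequence of C302A. The associated publication concerns the UFM1 system and ER-phagy, so the construct is likely used as a mutant comparator to wild-type UFSP2, with the FLAG tag allowing detection and immunoprecipitation. The cloning sites used are not recorded.
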