Features (pLannotate 1.2.2; 21 found; start..end, strand, type, name):
     28..80      -  misc_feature   bom (fragment): basis of mobility region from pBR322
    235..614     +  enhancer       CMV enhancer: human cytomegalovirus immediate early enhancer
    615..818     +  promoter       CMV promoter: human cytomegalovirus (CMV) immediate early promoter
    814..847     +  LTR            5' LTR (truncated) (fragment): truncated 5' long terminal repeat (LTR) from HIV-1
    863..881     +  promoter       T7 promoter: promoter for bacteriophage T7 RNA polymerase
    979..1044    +  CDS            3xFLAG: three tandem FLAG® epitope tags, followed by an enterokinase cleavage site
   1051..2457    +  CDS            UFSP2: UFSP2_HUMAN - Also known as C4orf20 From Homo sapiens (Human).
   2533..2762    +  intron         chimeric intron: chimera between introns from adenovirus and immunoglobulin heavy chain genes
   2931..3393    +  misc_feature   IRES: internal ribosome entry site (IRES) of the encephalomyocarditis virus (EMCV)
   3426..4025    +  CDS            PuroR: puromycin N-acetyltransferase; pac from Streptomyces alboniger; confers resistance to puromycin
   4075..4140    +  CDS            dmpM (fragment): DMPM_STRAD - Protein inferred from homology: Swiss-Prot protein existence level 3. From Streptomyces alboniger.
   4156..4240    +  CDS            large T antigen (fragment): large T antigen from SV40 (simian virus 40)
   4263..4384    +  polyA_signal   SV40 poly(A) signal: SV40 polyadenylation signal
   4398..4449    +  polyA_signal   SV40 poly(A) signal (fragment): SV40 polyadenylation signal
   4513..4529    -  protein_bind   lac operator: The lac repressor binds to the lac operator to inhibit transcription in E. coli. This inhibition can be relieved by adding lactose or isopropyl-β-D-thiogalactopyranoside (IPTG). lac repressor encoded by lacI
   4537..4567    -  promoter       lac promoter: promoter for the E. coli lac operon
   4582..4603    -  protein_bind   CAP binding site: CAP binding activates transcription in the presence of cAMP. E. coli catabolite activator protein
   4616..4708    -  CDS            lacI (fragment): lac repressor; lacI; The lac repressor binds to the lac operator to inhibit transcription in E. coli. This inhibition can be relieved by adding lactose or isopropyl-β-D-thiogalactopyranoside (IPTG).
   4891..5479    -  rep_origin     ori: high-copy-number ColE1/pMB1/pBR322/pUC origin of replication
   5650..6510    -  CDS            AmpR: β-lactamase; bla; confers resistance to ampicillin, carbenicillin, and related antibiotics
   6511..6615    -  promoter       AmpR promoter: bla
>Addgene plasmid #204554 | pIRESpuroN3xFLAG-UFSP2 C302A | addgene full sequence | sequence record 403935 | Addgene NGS Result
GACGGATCGGGAGATCTCCCGATCCCCTATGGTGCACTCTCAGTACAATCTGCTCTGATGCCGCATAGTT
AAGCCAGTATCTGCTCCCTGCTTGTGTGTTGGAGGTCGCTGAGTAGTGCGCGAGCAAAATTTAAGCTACA
ACAAGGCAAGGCTTGACCGACAATTGCATGAAGAATCTGCTTAGGGTTAGGCGTTTTGCGCTGCTTCGCG
ATGTACGGGCCAGATATACGCGTTGACATTGATTATTGACTAGTTATTAATAGTAATCAATTACGGGGTC
ATTAGTTCATAGCCCATATATGGAGTTCCGCGTTACATAACTTACGGTAAATGGCCCGCCTGGCTGACCG
CCCAACGACCCCCGCCCATTGACGTCAATAATGACGTATGTTCCCATAGTAACGCCAATAGGGACTTTCC
ATTGACGTCAATGGGTGGAGTATTTACGGTAAACTGCCCACTTGGCAGTACATCAAGTGTATCATATGCC
AAGTACGCCCCCTATTGACGTCAATGACGGTAAATGGCCCGCCTGGCATTATGCCCAGTACATGACCTTA
TGGGACTTTCCTACTTGGCAGTACATCTACGTATTAGTCATCGCTATTACCATGGTGATGCGGTTTTGGC
AGTACATCAATGGGCGTGGATAGCGGTTTGACTCACGGGGATTTCCAAGTCTCCACCCCATTGACGTCAA
TGGGAGTTTGTTTTGGCACCAAAATCAACGGGACTTTCCAAAATGTCGTAACAACTCCGCCCCATTGACG
CAAATGGGCGGTAGGCGTGTACGGTGGGAGGTCTATATAAGCAGAGCTCTCTGGCTAACTAGAGAACCCA
CTGCTTACTGGCTTATCGAAATTAATACGACTCACTATAGGGAGACCCAAGCTTGGTACCGAGCTCGGAT
CGATATCTGCGGCCTAGCTAGCGCTTAAGGCCTGTTAACCGGTCGTACGTCTCCGGATTCGAATTATGGA
CTACAAAGACCATGACGGTGATTATAAAGATCATGACATCGATTACAAGGATGACGATGACAAGGAATTC
ATGGTGATTTCAGAAAGTATGGATATACTCTTCAGAATAAGAGGAGGCCTTGATTTGGCTTTTCAGCTAG
CTACTCCTAATGAAATTTTTCTCAAGAAGGCACTGAAACATGTGTTGAGTGACCTGTCAACTAAGCTGTC
TTCAAACGCCCTTGTGTTCAGAATTTGCCACAGTTCAGTGTATATATGGCCTAGCAGTGACATAAACACC
ATTCCTGGAGAACTGACTGATGCTTCTGCTTGTAAGAACATACTGCGCTTTATTCAATTTGAGCCAGAAG
AAGATATAAAAAGAAAATTCATGAGAAAGAAGGACAAAAAGTTATCAGACATGCATCAAATAGTAAATAT
AGATCTTATGCTGGAAATGTCAACCTCCCTGGCAGCTGTAACGCCCATCATTGAAAGGGAAAGCGGAGGA
CACCATTATGTTAATATGACTTTACCTGTCGATGCAGTTATATCTGTTGCTCCAGAAGAAACATGGGGAA
AAGTTCGTAAACTCCTGGTTGATGCAATTCATAATCAACTAACTGACATGGAAAAATGTATTTTGAAATA
TATGAAAGGAACATCTATTGTGGTCCCTGAACCACTGCACTTTTTATTACCAGGGAAAAAAAATCTTGTA
ACAATTTCATATCCTTCAGGAATACCAGATGGCCAGCTGCAGGCCTATAGGAAGGAGTTACATGATCTTT
TCAATCTGCCTCACGACAGACCCTATTTCAAAAGGTCTAATGCTTATCACTTTCCAGATGAGCCATACAA
AGATGGTTACATTAGAAATCCACATACTTACCTTAATCCACCTAACATGGAGACTGGTATGATTTATGTG
GTCCAGGGCATATATGGCTATCATCATTATATGCAGGATCGCATAGATGACAATGGCTGGGGCGCTGCTT
ATCGATCTCTGCAGACTATCTGCTCTTGGTTCAAACATCAGGGATACACAGAGAGGTCCATTCCAACACA
CAGAGAAATTCAGCAGGCTCTAGTCGATGCCGGGGACAAACCAGCAACATTTGTCGGATCGCGGCAATGG
ATTGGATCTATTGAGGTGCAGCTGGTACTAAACCAATTGATCGGTATAACGTCAAAAATCCTGTTTGTCA
GCCAAGGTTCAGAAATTGCCTCTCAAGGACGGGAACTGGCTAATCATTTCCAAAGTGAAGGAACTCCAGT
TATGATCGGGGGAGGAGTTTTGGCCCACACAATACTAGGAGTTGCATGGAATGAGATTACAGGGCAGATA
AAGTTTCTGATTCTAGATCCACATTATACCGGTGCTGAAGACCTGCAAGTTATTTTGGAAAAGGGCTGGT
GCGGATGGAAGGGCCCAGATTTTTGGAACAAGGATGCATACTATAACTTATGTCTTCCTCAGCGACCAAA
TATGATTTAACTCGAGGGCCGCATAGATAACTGATCCAGTGTGCTGGAATTAATTCGCTGTCTGCGAGGG
CCAGCTGTTGGGGTGAGTACTCCCTCTCAAAAGCGGGCATGACTTCTGCGCTAAGATTGTCAGTTTCCAA
AAACGAGGAGGATTTGATATTCACCTGGCCCGCGGTGATGCCTTTGAGGGTGGCCGCGTCCATCTGGTCA
GAAAAGACAATCTTTTTGTTGTCAAGCTTGAGGTGTGGCAGGCTTGAGATCTGGCCATACACTTGAGTGA
CAATGACATCCACTTTGCCTTTCTCTCCACAGGTGTCCACTCCCAGGTCCAACTGCAGGTCGAGCATGCA
TCTAGGGCGGCCAATTCCGCCCCTCTCCCCCCCCCCCCCCTAACGTTACTGGCCGAAGCCGCTTGGAATA
AGGCCGGTGTGCGTTTGTCTATATGTTATTTTCCACCATATTGCCGTCTTTTGGCAATGTGAGGGCCCGG
AAACCTGGCCCTGTCTTCTTGACGAGCATTCCTAGGGGTCTTTCCCCTCTCGCCAAAGGAATGCAAGGTC
TGTTGAATGTCGTGAAGGAAGCAGTTCCTCTGGAAGCTTCTTGAAGACAAACAACGTCTGTAGCGACCCT
TTGCAGGCAGCGGAACCCCCCACCTGGCGACAGGTGCCTCTGCGGCCAAAAGCCACGTGTATAAGATACA
CCTGCAAAGGCGGCACAACCCCAGTGCCACGTTGTGAGTTGGATAGTTGTGGAAAGAGTCAAATGGCTCT
CCTCAAGCGTATTCAACAAGGGGCTGAAGGATGCCCAGAAGGTACCCCATTGTATGGGATCTGATCTGGG
GCCTCGGTGCACATGCTTTACATGTGTTTAGTCGAGGTTAAAAAAACGTCTAGGCCCCCCGAACCACGGG
GACGTGGTTTTCCTTTGAAAAACACGATGATAAGCTTGCCACAACCCACAAGGAGACGACCTTCCATGAC
CGAGTACAAGCCCACGGTGCGCCTCGCCACCCGCGACGACGTCCCCCGGGCCGTACGCACCCTCGCCGCC
GCGTTCGCCGACTACCCCGCCACGCGCCACACCGTCGACCCGGACCGCCACATCGAGCGGGTCACCGAGC
TGCAAGAACTCTTCCTCACGCGCGTCGGGCTCGACATCGGCAAGGTGTGGGTCGCGGACGACGGCGCCGC
GGTGGCGGTCTGGACCACGCCGGAGAGCGTCGAAGCGGGGGCGGTGTTCGCCGAGATCGGCCCGCGCATG
GCCGAGTTGAGCGGTTCCCGGCTGGCCGCGCAGCAACAGATGGAAGGCCTCCTGGCGCCGCACCGGCCCA
AGGAGCCCGCGTGGTTCCTGGCCACCGTCGGCGTCTCGCCCGACCACCAGGGCAAGGGTCTGGGCAGCGC
CGTCGTGCTCCCCGGAGTGGAGGCGGCCGAGCGCGCCGGGGTGCCCGCCTTCCTGGAGACCTCCGCGCCC
CGCAACCTCCCCTTCTACGAGCGGCTCGGCTTCACCGTCACCGCCGACGTCGAGGTGCCCGAAGGACCGC
GCACCTGGTGCATGACCCGCAAGCCCGGTGCCTGACGCCCGCCCCACGACCCGCAGCGCCCGACCGAAAG
GAGCGCACGACCCCATGGCTCCGACCGAAGCCACCCGGGGCGGCCCCGCCGACCCCGCACCCGCCCCCGA
GGCCCACCGACTCTAGCTAGATAACTGATCATAATCAGCCATACCACATTTGTAGAGGTTTTACTTGCTT
TAAAAAACCTCCCACACCTCCCCCTGAACCTGAAACATAAAATGAATGCAATTGTTGTTGTTAACTTGTT
TATTGCAGCTTATAATGGTTACAAATAAAGCAATAGCATCACAAATTTCACAAATAAAGCATTTTTTTCA
CTGCATTCTAGTTGTGGTTTGTCCAAACTCATCAATGTATCTTAACGCTCGATCGAGTGCATTCTAGTTG
TGGTTTGTCCAAACTCATCAATGTATCTTATCATGTCTGTATACCGTCGACCTCTAGCTAGAGCTTGGCG
TAATCATGGTCATAGCTGTTTCCTGTGTGAAATTGTTATCCGCTCACAATTCCACACAACATACGAGCCG
GAAGCATAAAGTGTAAAGCCTGGGGTGCCTAATGAGTGAGCTAACTCACATTAATTGCGTTGCGCTCACT
GCCCGCTTTCCAGTCGGGAAACCTGTCGTGCCAGCTGCATTAATGAATCGGCCAACGCGCGGGGAGAGGC
GGTTTGCGTATTGGGCGCTCTTCCGCTTCCTCGCTCACTGACTCGCTGCGCTCGGTCGTTCGGCTGCGGC
GAGCGGTATCAGCTCACTCAAAGGCGGTAATACGGTTATCCACAGAATCAGGGGATAACGCAGGAAAGAA
CATGTGAGCAAAAGGCCAGCAAAAGGCCAGGAACCGTAAAAAGGCCGCGTTGCTGGCGTTTTTCCATAGG
CTCCGCCCCCCTGACGAGCATCACAAAAATCGACGCTCAAGTCAGAGGTGGCGAAACCCGACAGGACTAT
AAAGATACCAGGCGTTTCCCCCTGGAAGCTCCCTCGTGCGCTCTCCTGTTCCGACCCTGCCGCTTACCGG
ATACCTGTCCGCCTTTCTCCCTTCGGGAAGCGTGGCGCTTTCTCATAGCTCACGCTGTAGGTATCTCAGT
TCGGTGTAGGTCGTTCGCTCCAAGCTGGGCTGTGTGCACGAACCCCCCGTTCAGCCCGACCGCTGCGCCT
TATCCGGTAACTATCGTCTTGAGTCCAACCCGGTAAGACACGACTTATCGCCACTGGCAGCAGCCACTGG
TAACAGGATTAGCAGAGCGAGGTATGTAGGCGGTGCTACAGAGTTCTTGAAGTGGTGGCCTAACTACGGC
TACACTAGAAGAACAGTATTTGGTATCTGCGCTCTGCTGAAGCCAGTTACCTTCGGAAAAAGAGTTGGTA
GCTCTTGATCCGGCAAACAAACCACCGCTGGTAGCGGTGGTTTTTTTGTTTGCAAGCAGCAGATTACGCG
CAGAAAAAAAGGATCTCAAGAAGATCCTTTGATCTTTTCTACGGGGTCTGACGCTCAGTGGAACGAAAAC
TCACGTTAAGGGATTTTGGTCATGAGATTATCAAAAAGGATCTTCACCTAGATCCTTTTAAATTAAAAAT
GAAGTTTTAAATCAATCTAAAGTATATATGAGTAAACTTGGTCTGACAGTTACCAATGCTTAATCAGTGA
GGCACCTATCTCAGCGATCTGTCTATTTCGTTCATCCATAGTTGCCTGACTCCCCGTCGTGTAGATAACT
ACGATACGGGAGGGCTTACCATCTGGCCCCAGTGCTGCAATGATACCGCGAGACCCACGCTCACCGGCTC
CAGATTTATCAGCAATAAACCAGCCAGCCGGAAGGGCCGAGCGCAGAAGTGGTCCTGCAACTTTATCCGC
CTCCATCCAGTCTATTAATTGTTGCCGGGAAGCTAGAGTAAGTAGTTCGCCAGTTAATAGTTTGCGCAAC
GTTGTTGCCATTGCTACAGGCATCGTGGTGTCACGCTCGTCGTTTGGTATGGCTTCATTCAGCTCCGGTT
CCCAACGATCAAGGCGAGTTACATGATCCCCCATGTTGTGCAAAAAAGCGGTTAGCTCCTTCGGTCCTCC
GATCGTTGTCAGAAGTAAGTTGGCCGCAGTGTTATCACTCATGGTTATGGCAGCACTGCATAATTCTCTT
ACTGTCATGCCATCCGTAAGATGCTTTTCTGTGACTGGTGAGTACTCAACCAAGTCATTCTGAGAATAGT
GTATGCGGCGACCGAGTTGCTCTTGCCCGGCGTCAATACGGGATAATACCGCGCCACATAGCAGAACTTT
AAAAGTGCTCATCATTGGAAAACGTTCTTCGGGGCGAAAACTCTCAAGGATCTTACCGCTGTTGAGATCC
AGTTCGATGTAACCCACTCGTGCACCCAACTGATCTTCAGCATCTTTTACTTTCACCAGCGTTTCTGGGT
GAGCAAAAACAGGAAGGCAAAATGCCGCAAAAAAGGGAATAAGGGCGACACGGAAATGTTGAATACTCAT
ACTCTTCCTTTTTCAATATTATTGAAGCATTTATCAGGGTTATTGTCTCATGAGCGGATACATATTTGAA
TGTATTTAGAAAAATAAACAAATAGGGGTTCCGCGCACATTTCCCCGAAAAGTGCCACCTGACGTC
